>Addgene plasmid #58131 | tdTomato-SiT-N-15 | depositor partial sequence | sequence record 89266 | insert sequence
AATCCGCTAGCGCTACCGGACTCAGATCTCGAGCTCGCCACCATGATTCACACCAACCTGAAGAAAAAGT
TCAGCTGCTGCGTCCTGGTCTTTCTTCTGTTTGCAGTCATCTGTGTGTGGAAGGAAAAGAAGAAAGGGAG
TTACTATGATTCCTTTAAATTGCAAACCAAGGAATTCCTGCAGTCGACGGTACCGCGGGCCCGGGATCCA
CCGGTCGCCACCATGGTGAGCAAGGGCGAGGAGGTCATCAAAGAGTTCATGCGCTTCAAGGTGCGCATGG
AGGGCTCCATGAACGGCCACGAGTTCGAGATCGAGGGCGAGGGCGAGGGCCGCCCCTACGAGGGCACCCA
GACCGCCAAGCTGAAGGTGACCAAGGGCGGCCCCCTGCCCTTCGCCTGGGACATCCTGTCCCCCCAGTTC
ATGTACGGCTCCAAGGCGTACGTGAAGCACCCCGCCGACATCCCCGATTACAAGAAGCTGTCCTTCCCCG
AGGGCTTCAAGTGGGAGCGCGTGATGAACTTCGAGGACGGCGGTCTGGTGACCGTGACCCAGGACTCCTC
CCTGCAGGACGGCACGCTGATCTACAAGGTGAAGATGCGCGGCACCAACTTCCCCCCCGACGGCCCCGTA
ATGCAGAAGAAGACCATGGGCTGGGAGGCCTCCACCGAGCGCCTGTACCCCCGCGACGGCGTGCTGAAGG
GCGAGATCCACCAGGCCCTGAAGCTGAAGGACGGCGGCCACTACCTGGTGGAGTTCAAGACCATCTACAT
GGCCAAGAAGCCCGTGCAACTGCCCGGCTACTACTACGTGGACACCAAGCTGGACATCACCTCCCACAAC
GAGGACTACACCATCGTGGAACAGTACGAGCGCTCCGAGGGCCGCCACCACCTGTTCCTGGGGCATGGCA
CCGGCAGCACCGGCAGCGGCAGCTCCGGCACCGCCTCCTCCGAGGACAACAACATGGCCGTCATCAAAGA
GTTCATGCGCTTCAAGGTGCGCATGGAGGGCTCCATGAACGGCCACGAGTTCGAGATCGAGGGCGAGGGC
GAGGGCCGCCCCTACGAGGGCACCCAGACCGCCAAGCTGAAGGTGACCAAGGGCGGCCCCCTGCCCTTCG
CCTGGGACATCCTGTCCCCCCAGTTCATGTACGGCTCCAAGGCGTACGTGAAGCACCCCGCCGACATCCC
CGATTACAAGAAGCTGTCCTTCCCCGAGGGCTTCAAGTGGGAGCGCGTGATGAACTTCGAGGACGGCGGT
CTGGTGACCGTGACCCAGGACTCCTCCCTGCAGGACGGCACGCTGATCTACAAGGTGAAGATGCGCGGCA
CCAACTTCCCCCCCGACGGCCCCGTAATGCAGAAGAAGACCATGGGCTGGGAGGCCTCCACCGAGCGCCT
GTACCCCCGCGACGGCGTGCTGAAGGGCGAGATCCACCAGGCCCTGAAGCTGAAGGACGGCGGCCACTAC
CTGGTGGAGTTCAAGACCATCTACATGGCCAAGAAGCCCGTGCAACTGCCCGGCTACTACTACGTGGACA
CCAAGCTGGACATCACCTCCCACAACGAGGACTACACCATCGTGGAACAGTACGAGCGCTCCGAGGGCCG
CCACCACCTGTTCCTGTACGGCATGGACGAGCTGTACAAGTAAGCGGCCGCGACTCTAGATCATAATCAG
CCATACCACATG
