>Addgene plasmid #58131 | tdTomato-SiT-N-15 | addgene partial sequence | sequence record 198666 | Addgene Partial NGS Result
CGTTACATAACTTACGGTAAATGGCCCGCCTGGCTGACCGCCCAACGACCCCCGCCCATTGACGTCAATA
ATGACGTATGTTCCCATAGTAACGCCAATAGGGACTTTCCATTGACGTCAATGGGTGGAGTATTTACGGT
AAACTGCCCACTTGGCAGTACATCAAGTGTATCATATGCCAAGTACGCCCCCTATTGACGTCAATGACGG
TAAATGGCCCGCCTGGCATTATGCCCAGTACATGACCTTATGGGACTTTCCTACTTGGCAGTACATCTAC
GTATTAGTCATCGCTATTACCATGGTGATGCGGTTTTGGCAGTACATCAATGGGCGTGGATAGCGGTTTG
ACTCACGGGGATTTCCAAGTCTCCACCCCATTGACGTCAATGGGAGTTTGTTTTGGCACCAAAATCAACG
GGACTTTCCAAAATGTCGTAACAACTCCGCCCCATTGACGCAAATGGGCGGTAGGCGTGTACGGTGGGAG
GTCTATATAAGCAGAGCTGGTTTAGTGAACCGTCAGATCCGCTAGCGCTACCGGACTCAGATCTCGAGCT
CGCCACCATGATTCACACCAACCTGAAGAAAAAGTTCAGCTGCTGCGTCCTGGTCTTTCTTCTGTTTGCA
GTCATCTGTGTGTGGAAGGAAAAGAAGAAAGGGAGTTACTATGATTCCTTTAAATTGCAAACCAAGGAAT
TCCTGCAGTCGACGGTACCGCGGGCCCGGGATCCACCGGTCGCCACCATGGTGAGCAAGGGCGAGGAGGT
CATCAAAGAGTTCATGCGCTTCAAGGTGCGCATGGAGGGCTCCATGAACGGCCACGAGTTCGAGATCGAG
GGCGAGGGCGAGGGCCGCCCCTACGAGGGCACCCAGACCGCCAAGCTGAAGGTGACCAAGGGCGGCCCCC
TGCCCTTCGCCTGGGACATCCTGTCCCCCCAGTTCATGTACGGCTCCAAGGCGTACGTGAAGCACCCCGC
CGACATCCCCGATTACAAGAAGCTGTCCTTCCCCGAGGGCTTCAAGTGGGAGCGCGTGATGAACTTCGAG
GACGGCGGTCTGGTGACCGTGACCCAGGACTCCTCCCTGCAGGACGGCACGCTGATCTACAAGGTGAAGA
TGCGCGGCACCAACTTCCCCCCCGACGGCCCCGTAATGCAGAAGAAGACCATGGGCTGGGAGGCCTCCAC
CGAGCGCCTGTACCCCCGCGACGGCGTGCTGAAGGGCGAGATCCACCAGGCCCTGAAGCTGAAGGACGGC
GGCCACTACCTGGTGGAGTTCAAGACCATCTACATGGCCAAGAAGCCCGTGCAACTGCCCGGCTACTACT
ACGTGGACACCAAGCTGGACATCACCTCCCACAACGAGGACTACACCATCGTGGAACAGTACGAGCGCTC
CGAGGGCCGCCACCACCTGTTCCTGTACGGCATGGACGAGCTGTACAAGTAAGCGGCCGCGACTCTAGAT
CATAATCAGCCATACCACATTTGTAGAGGTTTTACTTGCTTTAAAAAACCTCCCACACCTCCCCCTGAAC
CTGAAACATAAAATGAATGCAATTGTTGTTGTTAACTTGTTTATTGCAGCTTATAATGGTTACAAATAAA
GCAATAGCATCACAAATTTCACAAATAAAGCATTTTTTTCACTGCATTCTAGTTGTGGTTTGTCCAAACT
CATCAATGTATCTTAAGGCGTAAATTGTAAGCGTTAATATTTTGTTAAAATTCGCGTTAAATTTTTGTTA
AATCAGCTCATTTTTTAACCAATAGGCCGAAATCGGCAAAATCCCTTATAAATCAAAAGAATAGACCGAG
ATAGGGT
[37 nt withheld, positions 1828-1864]
AAAGAACGTGGACTCCAACGTCAAAGG
[49 nt withheld, positions 1892-1940]
T
[91 nt withheld, positions 1942-2032]
G
[124 nt withheld, positions 2034-2157]
CAGGTGGCACTTTTCGGGGAAATGTGCGCGGAACCCCTATTTGTTTATTTTTCTAAATACATTCAAATAT
GTATCCGCTCATGAGACAATAACCCTGATAAATGCTTCAATAATATTGAAAAAGGAAGAGTCCTGAGGCG
GAAAGAACCAGCTGTGGAATGTGTGTCAGTTAGGGTGTGGAAAGTCCCCAGGCTCCCCAGCAGGCAGAAG
TATGCAAAGCATGCATCTCAATTAGTCAGCAACCAGGTGTGGAAAGTCCCCAGGCTCCCCAGCAGGCAGA
AGTATGCAAAGCATGCATCTCAATTAGTCAGCAACCATAGTCCCGCCCCTAACTCCGCCCATCCCGCCCC
TAACTCCGCCCAGTTCCGCCCATTCTCCGCCCCATGGCTGACTAATTTTTTTTATTTATGCAGAGGCCGA
GGCCGCCTCGGCCTCTGAGCTATTCCAGAAGTAGTGAGGAGGCTTTTTTGGAGGCCTAGGCTTTTGCAAA
GATCGATCAAGAGACAGGATGAGGATCGTTTCGCATGATTGAACAAGATGGATTGCACGCAGGTTCTCCG
GCCGCTTGGGTGGAGAGGCTATTCGGCTATGACTGGGCACAACAGACAATCGGCTGCTCTGATGCCGCCG
TGTTCCGGCTGTCAGCGCAGGGGCGCCCGGTTCTTTTTGTCAAGACCGACCTGTCCGGTGCCCTGAATGA
ACTGCAAGACGAGGCAGCGCGGCTATCGTGGCTGGCCACGACGGGCGTTCCTTGCGCAGCTGTGCTCGAC
GTTGTCACTGAAGCGGGAAGGGACTGGCTGCTATTGGGCGAAGTGCCGGGGCAGGATCTCCTGTCATCTC
ACCTTGCTCCTGCCGAGAAAGTATCCATCATGGCTGATGCAATGCGGCGGCTGCATACGCTTGATCCGGC
TACCTGCCCATTCGACCACCAAGCGAAACATCGCATCGAGCGAGCACGTACTCGGATGGAAGCCGGTCTT
GTCGATCAGGATGATCTGGACGAAGAGCATCAGGGGCTCGCGCCAGCCGAACTGTTCGCCAGGCTCAAGG
CGAGCATGCCCGACGGCGAGGATCTCGTCGTGACCCATGGCGATGCCTGCTTGCCGAATATCATGGTGGA
AAATGGCCGCTTTTCTGGATTCATCGACTGTGGCCGGCTGGGTGTGGCGGACCGCTATCAGGACATAGCG
TTGGCTACCCGTGATATTGCTGAAGAGCTTGGCGGCGAATGGGCTGACCGCTTCCTCGTGCTTTACGGTA
TCGCCGCTCCCGATTCGCAGCGCATCGCCTTCTATCGCCTTCTTGACGAGTTCTTCTGAGCGGGACTCTG
GGGTTCGAAATGACCGACCAAGCGACGCCCAACCTGCCATCACGAGATTTCGATTCCACCGCCGCCTTCT
ATGAAAGGTTGGGCTTCGGAATCGTTTTCCGGGACGCCGGCTGGATGATCCTCCAGCGCGGGGATCTCAT
GCTGGAGTTCTTCGCCCACCCTAGGGGGAGGCTAACTGAAACACGGAAGGAGACAATACCGGAAGGAACC
CGCGCTATGACGGCAATAAAAAGACAGAATAAAACGCACGGTGTTGGGTCGTTTGTTCATAAACGCGGGG
TTCGGTCCCAGGGCTGGCACTCTGTCGATACCCCACCGAGACCCCATTGGGGCCAATACGCCCGCGTTTC
TTCCTTTTCCCCACCCCACCCCCCAAGTTCGGGTGAAGGCCCAGGGCTCGCAGCCAACGTCGGGGCGGCA
GGCCCTGCCATAGCCTCAGGTTACTCATATATACTTTAGATTGATTTAAAACTTCATTTTTAATTTAAAA
GGATCTAGGTGAAGATCCTTTTTGATAATCTCATGACCAAAATCCCTTAACGTGAGTTTTCGTTCCACTG
AGCGTCAGACCCCGTAGAAAAGATCAAAGGATCTTCTTGAGATCCTTTTTTTCTGCGCGTAATCTGCTGC
TTGCAAACAAAAAAACCACCGCTACCAGCGGTGGTTTGTTTGCCGGATCAAGAGCTACCAACTCTTTTTC
CGAAGGTAACTGGCTTCAGCAGAGCGCAGATACCAAATACTGTTCTTCTAGTGTAGCCGTAGTTAGGCCA
CCACTTCAAGAACTCTGTAGCACCGCCTACATACCTCGCTCTGCTAATCCTGTTACCAGTGGCTGCTGCC
AGTGGCGATAAGTCGTGTCTTACCGGGTTGGACTCAAGACGATAGTTACCGGATAAGGCGCAGCGGTCGG
GCTGAACGGGGGGTTCGTGCACACAGCCCAGCTTGGAGCGAACGACCTACACCGAACTGAGATACCTACA
GCGTGAGCTATGAGAAAGCGCCACGCTTCCCGAAGGGAGAAAGGCGGACAGGTATCCGGTAAGCGGCAGG
GTCGGAACAGGAGAGCGCACGAGGGAGCTTCCAGGGGGAAACGCCTGGTATCTTTATAGTCCTGTCGGGT
TTCGCCACCTCTGACTTGAGCGTCGATTTTTGTGATGCTCGTCAGGGGGGCGGAGCCTATGGAAAAACGC
CAGCAACGCGGCCTTTTTACGGTTCCTGGCCTTTTGCTGGCCTTTTGCTCACATGTTCTTTCCTGCGTTA
TCCCCTGATTCTGTGGATAACCGTATTACCGCCATGCATTAGTTATTAATAGTAATCAATTACGGGGTCA
TTAGTTCATAGCCCATATATGGAGTTCCG
