[The description below was written by a language model from this plasmid's Addgene catalogue record.]
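Description:
tdTomato-SiT-N-15 is a mammalian expression plasmid built on the tdTomato-N1 backbone (about 4.75 kb without the insert) that produces a red fluorescent marker for the Golgi apparatus, specifically the trans-Golgi network. It is maintained in E. coli as a high-copy plasmid under kanamycin selection. It also carries a neomycin resistance marker, so transfected mammalian cells can be selected with G418. The record does not include a feature table, so the origins of replication and polyadenylation elements are not explicitly listed, although the SV40pA-R sequencing primer implies that an SV40 polyadenylation signal lies downstream of the fusion.

The insert is a fragment of human sialyltransferase (SiT, gene ST6GAL1) limited to amino acids 1–45. It sits upstream of tdTomato, so the fluorescent protein is fused to the C-terminus of the targeting fragment. The "N-15" in the name probably denotes this N1-style arrangement and a 15-residue linker, but the record does not confirm this. Expression is driven by the CMV promoter, which gives strong constitutive transcription in most mammalian cell lines. The N-terminal region of ST6GAL1 is generally understood to contain the short cytoplasmic tail and transmembrane signal-anchor that retain this type II membrane enzyme in the Golgi. Fusing it to a reporter therefore localises fluorescence there without including the catalytic domain. tdTomato is a bright tandem-dimer red fluorescent protein, recorded here with excitation at 554 nm and emission at 581 nm.

The construct is typically used in live- or fixed-cell fluorescence microscopy as an organelle marker to visualise Golgi/TGN morphology and dynamics, or as a red reference in colocalisation experiments with probes of other colours.
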