Addgene plasmid #58131: tdTomato-SiT-N-15
Purpose: Localization: Golgi TGN, Excitation: 554, Emission: 581
Depositing lab: Michael Davidson. Depositing organization: Florida State University, Tallahassee.
Backbone
  Vector backbone: tdTomato-N1
  Backbone size w/o insert (bp): 4750
  Vector type: Mammalian Expression
  Selectable markers: Neomycin (select with G418)
Growth in bacteria
  Bacterial resistance: Kanamycin, 50 μg/mL
  Growth temperature: 37°C
  Growth strain: DH5alpha
  Copy number: High Copy
Gene/Insert
  Gene/Insert name: SiT (alt name: NM_173216.2)
  Species: H. sapiens (human)
  Mutation: aa 1-45 of SiT
  Entrez Gene: ST6GAL1 (a.k.a. CDw75, SIAT1, ST6GalI, ST6N)
  Promoter: CMV
  Tag / fusion protein: tdTomato (C terminal on backbone)
  Cloning method: Unknown
  Sequencing primers: 5′ CMV-F; 3′ SV40pA-R
Terms and licenses: Academic/Nonprofit Terms; Industry Terms: Not Available to Industry
Depositor comments: . Excitation = 554; Emission = 581
How to cite: tdTomato-SiT-N-15 was a gift from Michael Davidson (Addgene plasmid # 58131 ; http://n2t.net/addgene:58131 ; RRID:Addgene_58131)
